>Addgene plasmid #164923 | MSCVpic2blast-EGFP-FF2 | addgene full sequence | sequence record 333689 | Addgene NGS Result
TGAAAGACCCCACCTGTAGGTTTGGCAAGCTAGCTTAAGTAACGCCATTTTGCAAGGCATGGAAAATACA
TAACTGAGAATAGAGAAGTTCAGATCAAGGTTAGGAACAGAGAGACAGCAGAATATGGGCCAAACAGGAT
ATCTGTGGTAAGCAGTTCCTGCCCCGGCTCAGGGCCAAGAACAGATGGTCCCCAGATGCGGTCCCGCCCT
CAGCAGTTTCTAGAGAACCATCAGATGTTTCCAGGGTGCCCCAAGGACCTGAAATGACCCTGTGCCTTAT
TTGAACTAACCAATCAGTTCGCTTCTCGCTTCTGTTCGCGCGCTTCTGCTCCCCGAGCTCAATAAAAGAG
CCCACAACCCCTCACTCGGCGCGCCAGTCCTCCGATAGACTGCGTCGCCCGGGTACCCGTATTCCCAATA
AAGCCTCTTGCTGTTTGCATCCGAATCGTGGACTCGCTGATCCTTGGGAGGGTCTCCTCAGATTGATTGA
CTGCCCACCTCGGGGGTCTTTCATTTGGAGGTTCCACCGAGATTTGGAGACCCCTGCCCAGGGACCACCG
ACCCCCCCGCCGGGAGGTAAGCTGGCCAGCGGTCGTTTCGTGTCTGTCTCTGTCTTTGTGCGTGTTTGTG
CCGGCATCTAATGTTTGCGCCTGCGTCTGTACTAGTTAGCTAACTAGCTCTGTATCTGGCGGACCCGTGG
TGGAACTGACGAGTTCTGAACACCCGGCCGCAACCCTGGGAGACGTCCCAGGGACTTTGGGGGCCGTTTT
TGTGGCCCGACCTGAGGAAGGGAGTCGATGTGGAATCCGACCCCGTCAGGATATGTGGTTCTGGTAGGAG
ACGAGAACCTAAAACAGTTCCCGCCTCCGTCTGAATTTTTGCTTTCGGTTTGGAACCGAAGCCGCGCGTC
TTGTCTGCTGCAGCGCTGCAGCATCGTTCTGTGTTGTCTCTGTCTGACTGTGTTTCTGTATTTGTCTGAA
AATTAGGGCCAGACTGTTACCACTCCCTTAAGTTTGACCTTAGGTCACTGGAAAGATGTCGAGCGGATCG
CTCACAACCAGTCGGTAGATGTCAAGAAGAGACGTTGGGTTACCTTCTGCTCTGCAGAATGGCCAACCTT
TAACGTCGGATGGCCGCGAGACGGCACCTTTAACCGAGACCTCATCACCCAGGTTAAGATCAAGGTCTTT
TCACCTGGCCCGCATGGACACCCAGACCAGGTCCCCTACATCGTGACCTGGGAAGCCTTGGCTTTTGACC
CCCCTCCCTGGGTCAAGCCCTTTGTACACCCTAAGCCTCCGCCTCCTCTTCCTCCATCCGCCCCGTCTCT
CCCCCTTGAACCTCCTCGTTCGACCCCGCCTCGATCCTCCCTTTATCCAGCCCTCACTCCTTCTCTAGGC
GCCGGAATTAGATCTCTCGACTAGGGATAACAGGGTAATTGTTTGAATGAGGCTTCAGTACTTTACAGAA
TCGTTGCCTGCACATCTTGGAAACACTTGCTGGGATTACTTCTTCAGGTTAACCCAACAGAAGGCTCGAG
AAGGTATATTGCTGTTGACAGTGAGCGCCCGCCTGAAGTCTCTGATTAATAGTGAAGCCACAGATGTATT
AATCAGAGACTTCAGGCGGTTGCCTACTGCCTCGGAATTCAAGGGGCTACTTTAGGAGCAATTATCTTGT
TTACTAAAACTGAATACCTTGCTATCTCTTTGATACATTTTTACAAAGCTGAATTAAAATGGTATAAATT
AAATCACTTTTTTCAATTGGAAGACTAATGCGTTTAAACACGCGGCGACGCGTCGATGGCTCCGGTGCCC
GTCAGTGGGCAGAGCGCACATCGCCCACAGTCCCCGAGAAGTTGGGGGGAGGGGTCGGCAATTGAACCGG
TGCCTAGAGAAGGTGGCGCGGGGTAAACTGGGAAAGTGATGTCGTGTACTGGCTCCGCCTTTTTCCCGAG
GGTGGGGGAGAACCGTATATAAGTGCAGTAGTCGCCGTGAACGTTCTTTTTCGCAACGGGTTTGCCGCCA
GAACACAGGTGTCGTGACGCGGGCCGGCCCGCCACCATGGTGAGCAAGGGCGAGGAGCTGTTCACCGGGG
TGGTGCCCATCCTGGTCGAGCTGGACGGCGACGTAAACGGCCACAAGTTCAGCGTGTCCGGCGAGGGCGA
GGGCGATGCCACCTACGGCAAGCTGACCCTGAAGTTCATCTGCACCACCGGCAAGCTGCCCGTGCCCTGG
CCCACCCTCGTGACCACCCTGACCTACGGCGTGCAGTGCTTCAGCCGCTACCCCGACCACATGAAGCAGC
ACGACTTCTTCAAGTCCGCCATGCCCGAAGGCTACGTCCAGGAGCGCACCATCTTCTTCAAGGACGACGG
CAACTACAAGACCCGCGCCGAGGTGAAGTTCGAGGGCGACACCCTGGTGAACCGCATCGAGCTGAAGGGC
ATCGACTTCAAGGAGGACGGCAACATCCTGGGGCACAAGCTGGAGTACAACTACAACAGCCACAACGTCT
ATATCATGGCCGACAAGCAGAAGAACGGCATCAAGGTGAACTTCAAGATCCGCCACAACATCGAGGACGG
CAGCGTGCAGCTCGCCGACCACTACCAGCAGAACACCCCCATCGGCGACGGCCCCGTGCTGCTGCCCGAC
AACCACTACCTGAGCACCCAGTCCGCCCTGAGCAAAGACCCCAACGAGAAGCGCGATCACATGGTCCTGC
TGGAGTTCGTGACCGCCGCCGGGATCACTCTCGGCATGGACGTGCTGTACAAGTAGGCGGCCGCCCTGCA
GGCCCCTCTCCCTCCCCCCCCCCTAACGTTACTGGCCGAAGCCGCTTGGAATAAGGCCGGTGTGCGTTTG
TCTATATGTTATTTTCCACCATATTGCCGTCTTTTGGCAATGTGAGGGCCCGGAAACCTGGCCCTGTCTT
CTTGACGAGCATTCCTAGGGGTCTTTCCCCTCTCGCCAAAGGAATGCAAGGTCTGTTGAATGTCGTGAAG
GAAGCAGTTCCTCTGGAAGCTTCTTGAAGACAAACAACGTCTGTAGCGACCCTTTGCAGGCAGCGGAACC
CCCCACCTGGCGACAGGTGCCTCTGCGGCCAAAAGCCACGTGTATAAGATACACCTGCAAAGGCGGCACA
ACCCCAGTGCCACGTTGTGAGTTGGATAGTTGTGGAAAGAGTCAAATGGCTCTCCTCAAGCGTATTCAAC
AAGGGGCTGAAGGATGCCCAGAAGGTACCCCATTGTATGGGATCTGATCTGGGGCCTCGGTACACATGCT
TTACATGTGTTTAGTCGAGGTTAAAAAAACGTCTAGGCCCCCCGAACCACGGGGACGTGGTTTTCCTTTG
AAAAACACGATGATAATATGGCCACATTAATTAATGGCCAAGCCTTTGTCTCAAGAAGAATCCACCCTCA
TTGAAAGAGCAACGGCTACAATCAACAGCATCCCCATCTCTGAAGACTACAGCGTCGCCAGCGCAGCTCT
CTCTAGCGACGGCCGCATCTTCACTGGTGTCAATGTATATCATTTTACTGGGGGACCTTGTGCAGAACTC
GTGGTGCTGGGCACTGCTGCTGCTGCGGCAGCTGGCAACCTGACTTGTATCGTCGCGATCGGAAATGAGA
ACAGGGGCATCTTGAGCCCCTGCGGACGGTGCCGACAGGTGCTTCTCGATCTGCATCCTGGGATCAAAGC
CATAGTGAAGGACAGTGATGGACAGCCGACGGCAGTTGGGATTCGTGAATTGCTGCCCTCTGGTTATGTG
TGGGAGGGCTAAATCGATAAAATAAAAGATTTTATTTAGTCTCCAGAAAAAGGGGGGAATGAAAGACCCC
ACCTGTAGGTTTGGCAAGCTAGCTTAAGTAACGCCATTTTGCAAGGCATGGAAAATACATAACTGAGAAT
AGAGAAGTTCAGATCAAGGTTAGGAACAGAGAGACAGCAGAATATGGGCCAAACAGGATATCTGTGGTAA
GCAGTTCCTGCCCCGGCTCAGGGCCAAGAACAGATGGTCCCCAGATGCGGTCCCGCCCTCAGCAGTTTCT
AGAGAACCATCAGATGTTTCCAGGGTGCCCCAAGGACCTGAAATGACCCTGTGCCTTATTTGAACTAACC
AATCAGTTCGCTTCTCGCTTCTGTTCGCGCGCTTCTGCTCCCCGAGCTCAATAAAAGAGCCCACAACCCC
TCACTCGGCGCGCCAGTCCTCCGATAGACTGCGTCGCCCGGGTACCCGTGTATCCAATAAACCCTCTTGC
AGTTGCATCCGACTTGTGGTCTCGCTGTTCCTTGGGAGGGTCTCCTCTGAGTGATTGACTACCCGTCAGC
GGGGGTCTTTCATGGGTAACAGTTTCTTGAAGTTGGAGAACAACATTCTGAGGGTAGGAGTCGAATATTA
AGTAATCCTGACTCAATTAGCCACTGTTTTGAATCCACATACTCCAATACTCCTGAAATAGTTCATTATG
GACAGCGCAGAAAGAGCTGGGGAGAATTGTGAAATTGTTATCCGCTCACAATTCCACACAACATACGAGC
CGGAAGCATAAAGTGTAAAGCCTGGGGTGCCTAATGAGTGAGCTAACTCACATTAATTGCGTTGCGCTCA
CTGCCCGCTTTCCAGTCGGGAAACCTGTCGTGCCAGCTGCATTAATGAATCGGCCAACGCGCGGGGAGAG
GCGGTTTGCGTATTGGGCGCTCTTCCGCTTCCTCGCTCACTGACTCGCTGCGCTCGGTCGTTCGGCTGCG
GCGAGCGGTATCAGCTCACTCAAAGGCGGTAATACGGTTATCCACAGAATCAGGGGATAACGCAGGAAAG
AACATGTGAGCAAAAGGCCAGCAAAAGGCCAGGAACCGTAAAAAGGCCGCGTTGCTGGCGTTTTTCCATA
GGCTCCGCCCCCCTGACGAGCATCACAAAAATCGACGCTCAAGTCAGAGGTGGCGAAACCCGACAGGACT
ATAAAGATACCAGGCGTTTCCCCCTGGAAGCTCCCTCGTGCGCTCTCCTGTTCCGACCCTGCCGCTTACC
GGATACCTGTCCGCCTTTCTCCCTTCGGGAAGCGTGGCGCTTTCTCATAGCTCACGCTGTAGGTATCTCA
GTTCGGTGTAGGTCGTTCGCTCCAAGCTGGGCTGTGTGCACGAACCCCCCGTTCAGCCCGACCGCTGCGC
CTTATCCGGTAACTATCGTCTTGAGTCCAACCCGGTAAGACACGACTTATCGCCACTGGCAGCAGCCACT
GGTAACAGGATTAGCAGAGCGAGGTATGTAGGCGGTGCTACAGAGTTCTTGAAGTGGTGGCCTAACTACG
GCTACACTAGAAGAACAGTATTTGGTATCTGCGCTCTGCTGAAGCCAGTTACCTTCGGAAAAAGAGTTGG
TAGCTCTTGATCCGGCAAACAAACCACCGCTGGTAGCGGTGGTTTTTTTGTTTGCAAGCAGCAGATTACG
CGCAGAAAAAAAGGATCTCAAGAAGATCCTTTGATCTTTTCTACGGGGTCTGACGCTCAGTGGAACGAAA
ACTCACGTTAAGGGATTTTGGTCATGAGATTATCAAAAAGGATCTTCACCTAGATCCTTTTAAATTAAAA
ATGAAGTTTTAAATCAATCTAAAGTATATATGAGTAAACTTGGTCTGACAGTTACCAATGCTTAATCAGT
GAGGCACCTATCTCAGCGATCTGTCTATTTCGTTCATCCATAGTTGCCTGACTCCCCGTCGTGTAGATAA
CTACGATACGGGAGGGCTTACCATCTGGCCCCAGTGCTGCAATGATACCGCGAGACCCACGCTCACCGGC
TCCAGATTTATCAGCAATAAACCAGCCAGCCGGAAGGGCCGAGCGCAGAAGTGGTCCTGCAACTTTATCC
GCCTCCATCCAGTCTATTAATTGTTGCCGGGAAGCTAGAGTAAGTAGTTCGCCAGTTAATAGTTTGCGCA
ACGTTGTTGCCATTGCTACAGGCATCGTGGTGTCACGCTCGTCGTTTGGTATGGCTTCATTCAGCTCCGG
TTCCCAACGATCAAGGCGAGTTACATGATCCCCCATGTTGTGCAAAAAAGCGGTTAGCTCCTTCGGTCCT
CCGATCGTTGTCAGAAGTAAGTTGGCCGCAGTGTTATCACTCATGGTTATGGCAGCACTGCATAATTCTC
TTACTGTCATGCCATCCGTAAGATGCTTTTCTGTGACTGGTGAGTACTCAACCAAGTCATTCTGAGAATA
GTGTATGCGGCGACCGAGTTGCTCTTGCCCGGCGTCAATACGGGATAATACCGCGCCACATAGCAGAACT
TTAAAAGTGCTCATCATTGGAAAACGTTCTTCGGGGCGAAAACTCTCAAGGATCTTACCGCTGTTGAGAT
CCAGTTCGATGTAACCCACTCGTGCACCCAACTGATCTTCAGCATCTTTTACTTTCACCAGCGTTTCTGG
GTGAGCAAAAACAGGAAGGCAAAATGCCGCAAAAAAGGGAATAAGGGCGACACGGAAATGTTGAATACTC
ATACTCTTCCTTTTTCAATATTATTGAAGCATTTATCAGGGTTATTGTCTCATGAGCGGATACATATTTG
AATGTATTTAGAAAAATAAACAAATAGGGGTTCCGCGCACATTTCCCCGAAAAGTGCCACCTGACGTCTA
AGAAACCATTATTATCATGACATTAACCTATAAAAATAGGCGTATCACGAGGCCCTTTCGTCTCGCGCGT
TTCGGTGATGACGGTGAAAACCTCTGACACATGCAGCTCCCGGAGACGGTCACAGCTTGTCTGTAAGCGG
ATGCCGGGAGCAGACAAGCCCGTCAGGGCGCGTCAGCGGGTGTTGGCGGGTGTCGGGGCTGGCTTAACTA
TGCGGCATCAGAGCAGATTGTACTGAGAGTGCACCATATGCGGTGTGAAATACCGCACAGATGCGTAAGG
AGAAAATACCGCATCAGGCGCCATTCGCCATTCAGGCTGCGCAACTGTTGGGAAGGGCGATCGGTGCGGG
CCTCTTCGCTATTACGCCAGCTGGCGAAAGGGGGATGTGCTGCAAGGCGATTAAGTTGGGTAACGCCAGG
GTTTTCCCAGTCACGACGTTGTAAAACGACGGCGCAAGGAATGGTGCATGCAAGGAGATGGCGCCCAACA
GTCCCCCGGCCACGGGGCCTGCCACCATACCCACGCCGAAACAAGCGCTCATGAGCCCGAAGTGGCGAGC
CCGATCTTCCCCATCGGTGATGTCGGCGATATAGGCGCCAGCAACCGCACCTGTGGCGCCGGTGATGCCG
GCCACGATGCGTCCGGCGTAGAGGCGATTAGTCCAATTTGTTAAAGACAGGATATCAGTGGTCCAGGCTC
TAGTTTTGACTCAACAATATCACCAGCTGAAGCCTATAGAGTACGAGCCATAGATAAAATAAAAGATTTT
ATTTAGTCTCCAGAAAAAGGGGGGAA
Features (pLannotate 1.2.2; 22 found; start..end, strand, type, name):
    579..920     +  misc_feature   MESV Ψ: packaging signal of murine embryonic stem cell virus
    987..1403    +  CDS            gag (truncated): truncated Moloney murine leukemia virus (MMLV) gag gene lacking the start codon
   1443..1536    +  ncRNA          5' miR-30a: sequence upstream of the 71-nt precursor of the human miR-30a microRNA (Zeng et al., 2002) miRNA
   1648..1760    +  ncRNA          3' miR-30a: sequence downstream of the 71-nt precursor of the human miR-30a microRNA (Zeng et al., 2002) miRNA
   1827..2038    +  promoter       EF-1α core promoter: core promoter for human elongation factor EF-1α
   2067..2785    +  CDS            EGFP (fragment): the original enhanced GFP (Yang et al., 1996) mammalian codon-optimized
   2803..3386    +  misc_feature   IRES2: internal ribosome entry site (IRES) of the encephalomyocarditis virus (EMCV)
   3394..3792    +  CDS            BSD: blasticidin S deaminase; Aspergillus terreus BSD; confers resistance to blasticidin
   3839..4353    +  LTR            3' LTR: 3' long terminal repeat from murine embryonic stem cell virus
   4515..4531    -  protein_bind   lac operator: The lac repressor binds to the lac operator to inhibit transcription in E. coli. This inhibition can be relieved by adding lactose or isopropyl-β-D-thiogalactopyranoside (IPTG). lac repressor encoded by lacI
   4539..4569    -  promoter       lac promoter: promoter for the E. coli lac operon
   4584..4605    -  protein_bind   CAP binding site: CAP binding activates transcription in the presence of cAMP. E. coli catabolite activator protein
   4618..4710    -  CDS            lacI (fragment): lac repressor; lacI; The lac repressor binds to the lac operator to inhibit transcription in E. coli. This inhibition can be relieved by adding lactose or isopropyl-β-D-thiogalactopyranoside (IPTG).
   4893..5481    -  rep_origin     ori: high-copy-number ColE1/pMB1/pBR322/pUC origin of replication
   5652..6512    -  CDS            AmpR: β-lactamase; bla; confers resistance to ampicillin, carbenicillin, and related antibiotics
   6513..6617    -  promoter       AmpR promoter: bla
   6712..6747    +  CDS            rop (fragment): Rop protein, which maintains plasmids at low copy number; rop
   6849..6948    +  misc_feature   bom (fragment): basis of mobility region from pBR322
   6954..7103    -  CDS            lacZα (fragment): LacZα fragment of β-galactosidase; lacZ fragment
   7103..7304    -  CDS            TcR (fragment): tetracycline efflux protein; tet; confers resistance to tetracycline
   7305..7403    +  CDS            env (fragment): murine leukemia virus gPr80 envelope polyprotein precursor; env; proteolytically cleaved into gp70SU and p15TM subunits
   7445..515     +  LTR            5' LTR (across the origin): 5' long terminal repeat from murine embryonic stem cell virus
