[The description below was written by a language model from this plasmid's Addgene catalogue record and pLannotate feature annotations shown in this document.]
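Description:
MSCVpic2blast-EGFP-FF2 is a gammaretroviral (MSCV-type) expression vector built on the MSCVpic2 backbone for delivering a cDNA and a microRNA-embedded shRNA together into mammalian cells. It is propagated in E. coli through a high-copy ColE1/pUC-type origin with ampicillin selection (AmpR under its bla promoter). The bacterial portion also contains non-functional remnants of lac, rop, bom, lacZα and tetracycline-resistance sequences. The proviral region is flanked by murine embryonic stem cell virus 5′ and 3′ LTRs. It carries the MESV Ψ packaging signal and a truncated, start-codon-less gag segment, which allow the genomic RNA to be packaged when viral proteins are supplied in trans.

Downstream of Ψ/gag, human miR-30a 5′ and 3′ flanking sequences frame the 22-nt shRNA insert cloned between XhoI and EcoRI. In this position the hairpin would be transcribed from the 5′ LTR and processed through the endogenous microRNA pathway. A separate EF-1α core promoter then drives EGFP, cloned FseI to NotI. EGFP is followed by an EMCV IRES and the blasticidin S deaminase gene, so fluorescence and blasticidin resistance come from one bicistronic transcript and mark transduced cells.

The catalogue links "FF2" to human NPFFR2. However, the record gives no confirmation of the hairpin's target, and the name would equally fit a firefly-luciferase control hairpin, so the assignment should be treated with caution. With EGFP as its cDNA, the plasmid looks like a control member of a vector series used in work on immortalising primary human airway epithelial cells. The sequenced record of 7,446 nt is slightly shorter than the stated total size of 7,477 bp.
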