Addgene plasmid #164923: MSCVpic2blast-EGFP-FF2
Purpose: Expresses EGFP cDNA and FF2 shRNA in mammalian cells
Depositing lab: Ji Luo. Depositing organization: National Cancer Institute (NCI). Publication: One-step immortalization of primary human airway epithelial cells capable of oncogenic transformation. Smith JL, Lee LC, Read A, Li Q, Yu B, Lee CS, Luo J. Cell Biosci. 2016 Nov 11;6:57. doi: 10.1186/s13578-016-0122-6. eCollection 2016. PubMed 27891214.
Backbone
  Vector backbone: MSCVpic2
  Backbone size w/o insert (bp): 6735
  Total vector size (bp): 7477
  Vector type: Retroviral
  Selectable markers: Blasticidin
Growth in bacteria
  Bacterial resistance: Ampicillin, 100 μg/mL
  Growth temperature: 37°C
  Growth strain: NEB Stable
  Copy number: High Copy
Gene/Insert 1
  Gene/Insert name: Enhanced green fluorescent protein (alt name: EGFP)
  Species: Synthetic
  Insert size (bp): 720
  Cloning method: Restriction Enzyme; 5′ cloning site FseI (unknown if destroyed); 3′ cloning site NotI (unknown if destroyed)
  Sequencing primers: 5′ ATGGTGAGCAAGGGCGAGGA
Gene/Insert 2
  Gene/Insert name: Neuropeptide FF receptor 2 (alt name: FF2)
  Species: H. sapiens (human)
  Insert size (bp): 22
  Entrez Gene: NPFFR2 (a.k.a. GPR74, HLWAR77, NPFF2, NPGPR)
  Cloning method: Restriction Enzyme; 5′ cloning site Xho 1 (unknown if destroyed); 3′ cloning site Eco R1 (unknown if destroyed)
  Sequencing primers: 5′ GGGATAACAGGGTAATTGTTTGAATG
Terms and licenses: Academic/Nonprofit Terms; Industry Terms: Not Available to Industry
How to cite: MSCVpic2blast-EGFP-FF2 was a gift from Ji Luo (Addgene plasmid # 164923 ; http://n2t.net/addgene:164923 ; RRID:Addgene_164923)
