>Addgene plasmid #164923 | MSCVpic2blast-EGFP-FF2 | depositor partial sequence | sequence record 320465 | EGFP cDNA
ATGGTGAGCAAGGGCGAGGAGCTGTTCACCGGGGTGGTGCCCATCCTGGTCGAGCTGGACGGCGACGTAA
ACGGCCACAAGTTCAGCGTGTCCGGCGAGGGCGAGGGCGATGCCACCTACGGCAAGCTGACCCTGAAGTT
CATCTGCACCACCGGCAAGCTGCCCGTGCCCTGGCCCACCCTCGTGACCACCCTGACCTACGGCGTGCAG
TGCTTCAGCCGCTACCCCGACCACATGAAGCAGCACGACTTCTTCAAGTCCGCCATGCCCGAAGGCTACG
TCCAGGAGCGCACCATCTTCTTCAAGGACGACGGCAACTACAAGACCCGCGCCGAGGTGAAGTTCGAGGG
CGACACCCTGGTGAACCGCATCGAGCTGAAGGGCATCGACTTCAAGGAGGACGGCAACATCCTGGGGCAC
AAGCTGGAGTACAACTACAACAGCCACAACGTCTATATCATGGCCGACAAGCAGAAGAACGGCATCAAGG
TGAACTTCAAGATCCGCCACAACATCGAGGACGGCAGCGTGCAGCTCGCCGACCACTACCAGCAGAACAC
CCCCATCGGCGACGGCCCCGTGCTGCTGCCCGACAACCACTACCTGAGCACCCAGTCCGCCCTGAGCAAA
GACCCCAACGAGAAGCGCGATCACATGGTCCTGCTGGAGTTCGTGACCGCCGCCGGGATCACTCTCGGCA
TGGACGTGCTGTACAAGTAG
