>Addgene plasmid #164923 | MSCVpic2blast-EGFP-FF2 | depositor partial sequence | sequence record 320466 | FF2 shRNA
CCCGCCTGAAGTCTCTGATTAA
